>Addgene plasmid #70923 | pFOSGE_COF2G09 | depositor partial sequence | sequence record 126865 | insert
ATGAATAGCACTAAAGTGCCGCCCGAGTGGAAGAGGCGTGTCAAGTCGGAGTACATCAAAATCAGGCAGC
AGAAGCGCTACAAACGTGCCGACGAGATCAAGGAGGCGTGGATAAGAAACTGGGACGAGCACAACCACAA
TGTACAGGATCTGTACTGCGAGTCGAAGGTTTGGCAGGCTAAACCCTACGATCCGCCGCATGTGGACTGT
GTGAAGCGGGCGGAGGTGACTAGCTACAATGGCATTCCCAGCGGTCCGCAAAAGGTGCCCATTTGCGTGA
TCAACGCGGTCACTCCCATACCCACCATGTACACGTGGGCACCAACACAGCAGAACTTCATGGTGGAGGA
TGAGACGGTGCTGCACAATATACCCTATATGGGCGACGAGGTCCTCGATAAGGATGGCAAGTTCATAGAG
GAACTGATCAAAAACTACGATGGCAAGGTTCACGGCGACAAGGATCCCTCGTTCATGGACGATGCCATCT
TCGTAGAACTGGTGCACGCCCTTATGCGCTCCTACAGCAAGGAACTGGAGGAAGCCGCTCCGGGTACAGC
GACTGCCATTAAAACAGAGACGTTGGCGAAATCAAAACAGGGCGAAGATGATGGGGTAGTTGATGTTGAC
GCAGATGGTGAATCTCCCATGAAGCTTGAGAAAACCGACAGCAAAGGGGATCTGACTGAAGTTGAGAAGA
AGGAAACTGAAGAACCGCTGGAGACTGAAGATGCGGATGTTAAGCCCGATGTGGAAGAAGTCAAGGACAA
GCTGCCCTTCCCTGCGCCCATTATTTTTCAGGCCATCAGCGCTAACTTTCCAGACAAGGGCACCGCGCAA
GAGCTCAAAGAAAAGTACATTGAGCTTACGGAGCACCAGGATCCGGAGCGCCCACAGGAGTGCACACCCA
ACATTGACGGCATCAAGGCCGAGAGCGTTTCCCGGGAAAGGACTATGCACTCCTTTCACACGCTCTTCTG
TCGTCGTTGCTTCAAATACGACTGCTTCCTGCACCGCTTGCAAGGACATGCGGGTCCCAATCTCCAGAAG
CGTCGCTATCCGGAACTGAAGCCTTTCGCCGAACCTTGCAGCAACTCCTGCTACATGTTGATCGATGGCA
TGAAGGAAAAGCTGGCGGCCGATAGCAAGACACCTCCCATTGATTCCTGCAATGAGGCCAGCTCCGAGGA
CAGTAATGACAGCAACAGTCAGTTTAGCAACAAGGACTTTAATCATGAGAATAGCAAGGATAATGGCCTG
ACTGTAAATAGCGCCGCTGTGGCTGAGATCAACTCCATTATGGCTGGCATGATGAACATCACCAGTACGC
AGTGCGTTTGGACAGGCGCTGACCAAGCACTTTATCGGGTCTTGCATAAAGTGTATTTAAAGAACTACTG
CGCGATTGCGCACAACATGCTGACCAAGACCTGTCGTCAGGTGTACGAGTTTGCCCAGAAGGAGGATGCT
GAGTTTAGCTTCGAGGATTTGCGACAGGACTTCACACCTCCGCGCAAGAAGAAGAAGCAACGTCTGTGGT
CGCTGCACTGTCGTAAGATTCAGCTAAAGAAGGACTCATCCTCGAATCACGTGTACAACTACACGCCCTG
CGACCATCCCGGACATCCATGCGACATGAACTGCTCCTGCATTCAGACACAAAACTTCTGCGAAAAGTTC
TGCAACTGCAGCAGCGATTGCCAGAATCGTTTCCCCGGCTGTCGCTGCAAGGCTCAGTGCAATACGAAGC
AGTGTCCTTGCTATCTGGCAGTGCGCGAGTGTGATCCCGATCTGTGCCAGGCCTGCGGAGCGGATCAGTT
TAAGCTGACCAAGATCACGTGCAAGAACGTGTGCGTGCAGCGAGGACTGCACAAGCACCTGCTCATGGCT
CCGTCTGACATCGCCGGCTGGGGCATCTTTCTTAAGGAGGGTGCGCAAAAGAATGAGTTCATTTCGGAAT
ATTGTGGCGAGATCATATCCCAAGATGAAGCCGATCGCCGTGGCAAGGTTTACGACAAGTACATGTGCTC
ATTTCTTTTCAATCTGAACAACGATTTTGTTGTGGATGCCACTCGGAAGGGCAACAAGATTCGGTTTGCC
AATCATTCCATTAATCCCAATTGCTATGCCAAGGTTATGATGGTCACCGGCGATCATCGCATCGGCATCT
TTGCCAAGCGGGCCATTCAGCCCGGCGAAGAGCTATTCTTTGACTACAGATACGGACCCACGGAGCAGCT
GAAGTTCGTGGGCATAGAGCGTGAAATGGAAATTGTT
