>Addgene plasmid #70923 | pFOSGE_COF2G09 | addgene partial sequence | sequence record 130309 | M13-Rev 5'-CAGGAAACAGCTATGACC-3'
ATAATGATTTTATTTTGACTGATAGTGACCTGTTCGTTGCAACAAATTGATAAGCAATGCTTTCTTATAA
TGCCAACTTTGTACAAGAAAGCTGGGTCAACAATTTCCATTTCACGCTCTATGCCCACGAACTTCAGCTG
CTCCGTGGGTCCGTATCTGTAGTCAAAGAATAGCTCTTCGCCGGGCTGAATGGCCCGCTTGGCAAAGATG
CCGATGCGATGATCGCCGGTGACCATCATAACCTTGGCATAGCAATTGGGATTAATGGAATGATTGGCAA
ACCGAATCTTGTTGCCCTTCCGAGTGGCATCCACAACAAAATCGTTGTTCAGATTGAAAAGAAATGAGCA
CATGTACTTGTCGTAAACCTTGCCACGGCGATCGGCTTCATCTTGGGATATGATCTCGCCACAATATTCC
GAAATGAACTCATTCTTTTGCGCACCCTCCTTAAGAAAGATGCCCCAGCCGGCGATGTCAGACGGAGCCA
TGAGCAGGTGCTTGTGCAGTCCTCGCTGCACGCACACGTTCTTGCACGTGATCTTGGTCAGCTTAAACTG
ATCCGCTCCGCAGGCCTGGCACAGATCGGGATCACACTCGCGCACTGCCAGATAGCAAGGACACTGCTTC
GTATTGCACTGAGCCTTGCAGCGACAGCCGGGGAAACGATTCTGGCAATCGCTGCTGCAGTTGCAGAACT
TTTCGCAGAAGTTTTGTGTCTGAATGCAGGAGCAGTTCATGTCGCATGGATGTCCGGGATGGTCGCAGGG
CGTGTAGTTGTACACGTGATTCGAGGATGAGTCCTTCTTTAGCTGAATCTTACGACAGTGCAGCGACC
