[The description below was written by a language model from this plasmid's Addgene catalogue record.]
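Description:
pFOSGE_COF2G09 is a Gateway entry clone built on the pDONR221 donor backbone, carrying the Drosophila melanogaster gene Enhancer of zeste, E(z) (CG6502), as an insert of about 2.3 kb corresponding to a specific annotated transcript. It is a bacterial cloning plasmid rather than an expression vector: it is maintained at high copy in standard E. coli cloning strains and selected with kanamycin. The insert was introduced by Gateway recombination. In an entry clone of this type, the donor vector's counter-selectable cassette is replaced by the gene of interest, which ends up flanked by attL recombination sites, although the record provides no feature table confirming the exact sites or junctions. M13 forward and reverse primer sites flanking the insert are used for sequence verification.

The record lists no promoter, tag or reporter, which fits the role of an entry clone: the open reading frame is held in a neutral, transferable form and is meant to be moved by LR recombination into destination vectors that supply the promoter, fusion partners and host-specific elements. Whether the insert retains or lacks its stop codon, which determines suitability for C-terminal fusions, is not stated. E(z) encodes the fly homologue of EZH1/2, the histone methyltransferase subunit of Polycomb repressive complex 2. The associated publication concerns the context-dependent regulatory functions of transcriptional regulators, which suggests the clone belongs to a collection of transcription factor and cofactor ORFs assembled for functional testing of such proteins, though the record itself gives the purpose only as a Gateway entry clone.
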