Addgene plasmid #70923: pFOSGE_COF2G09
Purpose: Gateway entry clone
Depositing lab: Alexander Stark. Depositing organization: Research Institute of Molecular Pathology (IMP). Publication: Transcriptional regulators form diverse groups with context-dependent regulatory functions. Stampfel G, Kazmar T, Frank O, Wienerroither S, Reiter F, Stark A. Nature. 2015 Nov 9. doi: 10.1038/nature15545. PubMed 26550828.
Backbone
  Vector backbone: pDONR221
  Backbone manufacturer: Invitrogen
  Backbone size w/o insert (bp): 4762
  Vector type: Gateway entry vector
Growth in bacteria
  Bacterial resistance: Kanamycin, 50 μg/mL
  Growth temperature: 37°C
  Growth strain: DH5alpha
  Copy number: High Copy
Gene/Insert
  Gene/Insert name: E(z) (alt names: FBgn0000629; CG6502, FBtr0076279)
  Species: D. melanogaster (fly)
  Insert size (bp): 2277
  Entrez Gene: E(z) (a.k.a. Dmel_CG6502, CG6502, Dmel\CG6502, E(Z), E(z)1, EZ, EZH1/2, EZH2, E[z], Ez, Ezh2, Su(z)301, dE(z), l(3)1902, l(3)67Fa, l(3)B12, l(3)SG17, l(3)ds12, pco, pco/E(z))
  Cloning method: Gateway Cloning
  Sequencing primers: 5′ M13-F20; 3′ M13R
Terms and licenses: Academic/Nonprofit Terms; Industry Terms: Not Available to Industry
How to cite: pFOSGE_COF2G09 was a gift from Alexander Stark (Addgene plasmid # 70923 ; http://n2t.net/addgene:70923 ; RRID:Addgene_70923)
